>Addgene plasmid #210228 | pUdO3a | addgene full sequence | sequence record 443295 | Addgene NGS Result
GAGTTATACACAGGGCTGGGATCTATTCTTTTTATCTTTTTTTATTCTTTCTTTATTCTATAAATTATAA
CCACTTGAATATAAACAAAAAAAACACACAAAGGTCTAGCGGAATTTACAGAGGGTCTAGCAGAATTTAC
AAGTTTTCCAGCAAAGGTCTAGCAGAATTTACAGATACCCACAACTCAAAGGAAAAGGACATGTAATTAT
CATTGACTAGCCCATCTCAATTGGTATAGTGATTAAAATCACCTAGACCAATTGAGATGTATGTCTGAAT
TAGTTGTTTTCAAAGCAAATGAACTAGCGATTAGTCGCTATGACTTAACGGAGCATGAAACCAAGCTAAT
TTTATGCTGTGTGGCACTACTCAACCCCACGATTGAAAACCCTACAAGGAAAGAACGGACGGTATCGTTC
ACTTATAACCAATACGCTCAGATGATGAACATCAGTAGGGAAAATGCTTATGGTGTATTAGCTAAAGCAA
CCAGAGAGCTGATGACGAGAACTGTGGAAATCAGGAATCCTTTGGTTAAAGGCTTTGAGATTTTCCAGTG
GACAAACTATGCCAAGTTCTCAAGCGAAAAATTAGAATTAGTTTTTAGTGAAGAGATATTGCCTTATCTT
TTCCAGTTAAAAAAATTCATAAAATATAATCTGGAACATGTTAAGTCTTTTGAAAACAAATACTCCATGA
GGATTTATGAGTGGTTATTAAAAGAACTAACACAAAAGAAAACTCACAAGGCAAATATAGAGATTAGCCT
TGATGAATTTAAGTTCATGTTAATGCTTGAAAATAACTACCATGAGTTTAAAAGGCTTAACCAATGGGTT
TTGAAACCAATAAGTAAAGATTTAAACACTTACAGCAATATGAAATTGGTGGTTGATAAGCGAGGCCGCC
CGACTGATACGTTGATTTTCCAAGTTGAACTAGATAGACAAATGGATCTCGTAACCGAACTTGAGAACAA
CCAGATAAAAATGAATGGTGACAAAATACCAACAACCATTACATCAGATTCCTACCTACGTAACGGACTA
AGAAAAACACTACACGATGCTTTAACTGCAAAAATTCAGCTCACCAGTTTTGAGGCAAAATTTTTGAGTG
ACATGCAAAGTAAGTATGATCTCAATGGTTCGTTCTCATGGCTCACGCAAAAACAACGAACAACACTAGA
GAACATACTGGCTAAATACGGAAGGATCTGACAGGAAACAGCTATGACCATGCCCGGGTAAGTGACTAGC
GGAAACACAGAAAAAAGCCCGCACCTGACAGTGCGGGCTTTTTTTTTCGACCAAAGGCTCCGAAGAGCCG
AGTGTCTTCGGTTCGAGACCGAATTCGCGAGCTCTCGCTAGCCAGTTTAAACAATTGCGGCCGCGTACTA
GTCTATCGATTTGGATCCACCCTGCAGGAAGTCTAGACCGTCGACACGGTCTCTGAGAGAAGACACGTCG
CTCTTCGACGTAAGTAACTGACTCGGTACCAAATTCCAGAAAAGAGGCCTCCCGAAAGGGGGGCCTTTTT
TCGTTTTGGTCCTAAGCTTAACTGGCCGTCGTTTTACATTCAAATATGTATCCGCTCATGAGACAATAAC
CCTGATAAATGCTTCAATAATATTGAAAAAGGAAGAGTATGAGTATTCAACATTTCCGTGTCGCCCTTAT
TCCCTTTTTTGCGGCATTTTGCCTTCCTGTTTTTGCTCACCCAGAAACGCTGGTGAAAGTAAAAGATGCT
GAAGATCAGTTGGGTGCACGAGTGGGTTACATCGAACTGGATCTCAACAGCGGTAAGATCCTTGAGAGTT
TTCGCCCCGAAGAACGTTTTCCAATGATGAGCACTTTTAAAGTTCTGCTATGTGGCGCGGTATTATCCCG
TATTGACGCCGGGCAAGAGCAACTCGGTCGCCGCATACACTATTCTCAGAATGACTTGGTTGAGTACTCA
CCAGTCACAGAAAAGCATCTTACGGATGGCATGACAGTAAGAGAATTATGCAGTGCTGCCATAACCATGA
GTGATAACACTGCGGCCAACTTACTTCTGACAACGATCGGAGGACCGAAGGAGCTAACCGCTTTTTTGCA
CAACATGGGGGATCATGTAACTCGCCTTGATCGTTGGGAACCGGAGCTGAATGAAGCCATACCAAACGAC
GAGCGTGACACCACGATGCCTGTAGCAATGGCAACAACGTTGCGCAAACTATTAACTGGCGAACTACTTA
CTCTAGCTTCCCGGCAACAATTAATAGACTGGATGGAGGCGGATAAAGTTGCAGGACCACTTCTGCGCTC
GGCCCTTCCGGCTGGCTGGTTTATTGCTGATAAATCTGGAGCCGGTGAGCGTGGGTCTCGCGGTATCATT
GCAGCACTGGGGCCAGATGGTAAGCCCTCCCGTATCGTAGTTATCTACACGACGGGGAGTCAGGCAACTA
TGGATGAACGAAATAGACAGATCGCTGAGATAGGTGCCTCACTGATTAAGCATTGGTAATAATACGACTC
ACTATAGGGTAACTAATTGAGGCGCGCCTACCACCGTCAAAAAAAACGGCGCTTTTTAGCGCCGTTTTTA
TTTTTCAACCTTCCTAGGTAAGTGACCCTTTAGTGAGGGTTAATT
Features (pLannotate 1.2.2; 7 found; start..end, strand, type, name):
      1..223     +  rep_origin     pSC101 ori: low-copy replication origin that requires the Rep101 protein
    271..1221    +  CDS            Rep101: RepA protein needed for replication with the pSC101 origin; rep101
   1561..1578    +  CDS            lacZα (fragment): LacZα fragment of β-galactosidase; lacZ fragment
   1577..1648    +  promoter       AmpR promoter: bla
   1649..2509    +  CDS            AmpR: β-lactamase; bla; confers resistance to ampicillin, carbenicillin, and related antibiotics
   2510..2528    +  promoter       T7 promoter: promoter for bacteriophage T7 RNA polymerase
   2617..2635    -  promoter       T3 promoter: promoter for bacteriophage T3 RNA polymerase
