[The description below was written by a language model from this plasmid's Addgene catalogue record and pLannotate feature annotations shown in this document.]
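Description:
pUdO3a is a compact empty-backbone plasmid of 2,635 bp intended for bacterial expression and belongs to the pUdO series of concise plasmids. It carries no insert. Replication depends on the pSC101 origin together with the adjacent Rep101 (RepA) coding sequence, whose protein product is required for initiation at that origin. The record is not fully consistent on copy number. The stated purpose calls it a medium-copy plasmid, whereas the catalogue field lists it as low copy and wild-type pSC101 replicons are normally low copy. The record does not say whether the Rep101 gene carries a copy-raising mutation. Selection is by ampicillin, through a β-lactamase (AmpR) gene driven by its native bla promoter, and the plasmid is propagated in standard E. coli cloning strains such as DH5alpha.

Beyond the replication and resistance modules, the annotated features are minimal. A T7 promoter lies immediately downstream of AmpR and a T3 promoter sits in the opposite orientation near the end of the sequence record. The two face each other across a short interval that probably serves as the cloning region, although the record does not explicitly describe a multiple cloning site. These phage promoters can serve as sequencing primer sites or drive transcription where the matching polymerase is supplied. A very short lacZα fragment upstream of the AmpR promoter appears to be a remnant rather than a functional blue/white screening cassette. No dedicated bacterial expression promoter, ribosome binding site, terminator or tag is annotated, so users would apparently supply these elements with their insert. Gibson assembly is the listed cloning method. The small, stably maintained replicon suits modest-dosage gene expression or complementation in bacteria.
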