Addgene plasmid #210228: pUdO3a
Purpose: (Empty Backbone) medium-copy plasmid for bacterial expression
Depositing lab: François-Xavier Campbell-Valois. Depositing organization: University of Ottawa. Publication: pUdOs: Concise Plasmids for Bacterial and Mammalian Cells. Manigat FO, Connell LB, Stewart BN, LePabic AR, Tessier CJG, Emlaw JR, Calvert ND, Rossl A, Shuhendler AJ, daCosta CJB, Campbell-Valois FX. ACS Synth Biol. 2024 Jan 18. doi: 10.1021/acssynbio.3c00408. PubMed 38235654.
Backbone
  Vector backbone: pUdO3a
  Backbone manufacturer: Host-Microbe Interactions lab
  Backbone size (bp): 2635
  Vector type: Bacterial Expression
Growth in bacteria
  Bacterial resistance: Ampicillin, 100 μg/mL
  Growth temperature: 37°C
  Growth strain: DH5alpha
  Copy number: Low Copy
Gene/Insert
  Cloning method: Gibson Cloning
Terms and licenses: Academic/Nonprofit Terms; Industry Terms: Not Available to Industry
How to cite: pUdO3a was a gift from François-Xavier Campbell-Valois (Addgene plasmid # 210228 ; http://n2t.net/addgene:210228 ; RRID:Addgene_210228)
